>Addgene plasmid #205670 | LEAPAW | addgene full sequence | sequence record 430333 | Addgene NGS Result
TGGAAGGGCTAATTCACTCCCAAAGAAGACAAGATATCCTTGATCTGTGGATCTACCACACACAAGGCTA
CTTCCCTGATTAGCAGAACTACACACCAGGGCCAGGGGTCAGATATCCACTGACCTTTGGATGGTGCTAC
AAGCTAGTACCAGTTGAGCCAGATAAGGTAGAAGAGGCCAATAAAGGAGAGAACACCAGCTTGTTACACC
CTGTGAGCCTGCATGGGATGGATGACCCGGAGAGAGAAGTGTTAGAGTGGAGGTTTGACAGCCGCCTAGC
ATTTCATCACGTGGCCCGAGAGCTGCATCCGGAGTACTTCAAGAACTGCTGATATCGAGCTTGCTACAAG
GGACTTTCCGCTGGGGACTTTCCAGGGAGGCGTGGCCTGGGCGGGACTGGGGAGTGGCGAGCCCTCAGAT
CCTGCATATAAGCAGCTGCTTTTTGCCTGTACTGGGTCTCTCTGGTTAGACCAGATCTGAGCCTGGGAGC
TCTCTGGCTAACTAGGGAACCCACTGCTTAAGCCTCAATAAAGCTTGCCTTGAGTGCTTCAAGTAGTGTG
TGCCCGTCTGTTGTGTGACTCTGGTAACTAGAGATCCCTCAGACCCTTTTAGTCAGTGTGGAAAATCTCT
AGCAGTGGCGCCCGAACAGGGACTTGAAAGCGAAAGGGAAACCAGAGGAGCTCTCTCGACGCAGGACTCG
GCTTGCTGAAGCGCGCACGGCAAGAGGCGAGGGGCGGCGACTGGTGAGTACGCCAAAAATTTTGACTAGC
GGAGGCTAGAAGGAGAGAGATGGGTGCGAGAGCGTCAGTATTAAGCGGGGGAGAATTAGATCGCGATGGG
AAAAAATTCGGTTAAGGCCAGGGGGAAAGAAAAAATATAAATTAAAACATATAGTATGGGCAAGCAGGGA
GCTAGAACGATTCGCAGTTAATCCTGGCCTGTTAGAAACATCAGAAGGCTGTAGACAAATACTGGGACAG
CTACAACCATCCCTTCAGACAGGATCAGAAGAACTTAGATCATTATATAATACAGTAGCAACCCTCTATT
GTGTGCATCAAAGGATAGAGATAAAAGACACCAAGGAAGCTTTAGACAAGATAGAGGAAGAGCAAAACAA
AAGTAAGACCACCGCACAGCAAGCGGCCGGCCGCTGATCTTCAGACCTGGAGGAGGAGATATGAGGGACA
ATTGGAGAAGTGAATTATATAAATATAAAGTAGTAAAAATTGAACCATTAGGAGTAGCACCCACCAAGGC
AAAGAGAAGAGTGGTGCAGAGAGAAAAAAGAGCAGTGGGAATAGGAGCTTTGTTCCTTGGGTTCTTGGGA
GCAGCAGGAAGCACTATGGGCGCAGCGTCAATGACGCTGACGGTACAGGCCAGACAATTATTGTCTGGTA
TAGTGCAGCAGCAGAACAATTTGCTGAGGGCTATTGAGGCGCAACAGCATCTGTTGCAACTCACAGTCTG
GGGCATCAAGCAGCTCCAGGCAAGAATCCTGGCTGTGGAAAGATACCTAAAGGATCAACAGCTCCTGGGG
ATTTGGGGTTGCTCTGGAAAACTCATTTGCACCACTGCTGTGCCTTGGAATGCTAGTTGGAGTAATAAAT
CTCTGGAACAGATTTGGAATCACACGACCTGGATGGAGTGGGACAGAGAAATTAACAATTACACAAGCTT
AATACACTCCTTAATTGAAGAATCGCAAAACCAGCAAGAAAAGAATGAACAAGAATTATTGGAATTAGAT
AAATGGGCAAGTTTGTGGAATTGGTTTAACATAACAAATTGGCTGTGGTATATAAAATTATTCATAATGA
TAGTAGGAGGCTTGGTAGGTTTAAGAATAGTTTTTGCTGTACTTTCTATAGTGAATAGAGTTAGGCAGGG
ATATTCACCATTATCGTTTCAGACCCACCTCCCAACCCCGAGGGGACCCGACAGGCCCGAAGGAATAGAA
GAAGAAGGTGGAGAGAGAGACAGAGACAGATCCATTCGATTAGTGAACGGATCTCGACGGTATCGCCTTT
AAAAGAAAAGGGGGGATTGGGGGGTACAGTGCAGGGGAAAGAATAGTAGACATAATAGCAACAGACATAC
AAACTAAAGAATTACAAAAACAAATTACAAAAATTCAAAATTTTCGGGTTTATTACAGGGACAGCAGAGA
TCCAGTTTATCGATGGGCAGAGCGCACATCGCCCACAGTCCCCGAGAAGTTGGGGGGAGGGGTCGGCAAT
TGAACCGGAGCCTAGAGAAGGTGGCGCGGGGTAAACTGGGAAAGTGATGTCGTGTACTGGCTCCGCCTTT
TTCCCGAGGGTGGGGGAGAACCGTATATAAGTGCAGTAGTCGCCGTGAACGTTCTTTTTCGCAACGGGTT
TGCCGCCAGAACACAGGTAAGTGCCGTGTGTGGTTCCCGCGGGCCTGGCCTCTTTACGGGTTATGGCCCT
TGCGTGCCTTGAATTACTTCCACGCCCCTGGCTGCAGTACGTGATTCTTGATCCCGAGCTTCGGGTTGGA
AGTGGGTGGGAGAGTTCGAGGCCTTGCGCTTAAGGAGCCCCTTCGCCTCGTGCTTGAGTTGAGGCCTGGC
TTGGGCGCTGGGGCCGCCGCGTGCGAATCTGGTGGCACCTTCGCGCCTGTCTCGCTGCTTTCGATAAGTC
TCTAGCCATTTAAAATTTTTGATGACCTGCTGCGACGCTTTTTTTCTGGCAAGATAGTCTTGTAAATGCG
GGCCAAGATCGGCACACTGGTATTTCGGTTTTTGGGGCCGCGGGCGGCGACGGGGCCGGTGCGTCCCAGC
GCACATGTTCGGCGAGGCGGGGCCTGCGAGCGCGGCCACCGAGAATCGGACGGGGGTAGTCTCAAGCTGG
CCGGCCTGCTCTGGTGCCTGGCCTCGCGCCGCCGTGTATCGCCCCGCCCTGGGCGGCAAGGCTGGCCCGG
TCGGCACCAGTTGCGTGAGCGGAAAGATGGCCGCTTCCCGGCCCTGCTGCAGGGAGCTCAAAATGGAGGA
CGCGGCGCTCGGGAGAGCGGGCGGGTGAGTCACCCACACAAAGGAAAAGGGCCTTTCCGTCCTCAGCCGT
CGCTTCATGTGACTCCACGGAGTACCGGGCGCCGTCCAGGCACCTCGATTAGTTCTCGCGCTTTTGGAGT
ACGTCGTCTTTAGGTTGGGGGGAGGGGTTTTATGCGATGGAGTTTCCCCACACTGAGTGGGTGGAGACTG
AAGTTAGGCCAGCTTGGCACTTGATGTAATTCTCCTTGGAATTTGCCCTTTTTGAGTTTGGATCTTGGTT
CATTCTCAAGCCTCAGACAGTGGTTCAAAGTTTTTTTCTTCCATTTCAGGTGTCGTGAAGCGCTTCGACT
AGGGATAACAGGGTAATTGTTTGAATGAGGCTTCAGTACTTTACAGAATCGTTGCCTGCACATCTTGGAA
ACACTTGCTGGGATTACTTCGACTTCTTAACCCAACAGAAGGCTCGAGAAGGTATATTGCTGTTGACAGG
ATCCACATTAACAACTTTAAGTCCAGCAATTTGAGTTAAGGGTGTTGCTCTCAATGATTTCACTAATGGT
TCAATTTTTAATTTCTTTTCTTCTGGTTCAAAATTCAAGTTTCAAGTGAAAGTGTAATATGCACCCATTT
CTTTCAATAAATCTTCTAAATAGTCCACTAATGTTTTATTTTGTTTTTTACAAAATCAAGCAGCCTCTGC
TATCAATATAGAACCTTGTATTCCATCTTTATCTCTAGCTGAGTCATCAATTACATATCCATAACTTTCT
TCATAAGCAAAAACAAAATTTAATCCGTTATCTTCTTCTTTAGCAATTTCTCTACCCATTCATTTCAATC
CAGTTAAAGTTTTTACAATCTTAACTCCATATTTTTCCTGAGCGATTCTATCACCCAAATCACTTGTTAC
AAAACTTGAATATAGAGCCGGATTTTTTGGAATGCTATTTAAGCGTTTTAGATTTGATAATTTTCAATCA
ATTAAAATTGGTCCTGTTTGATTTCCATCTAATCTTACAAAATGACCATCATGTTTTATTGCCATTCCAA
ATCTGTCAGCATCTGGGTCATTCATAATAATAATATCTGCATCATGTTTAATACCATATTCAAGCGGTAT
TTTTCATGCAGGATCAAATTCTGGATTTGGATTTACAACATTTTTCAATGTTTCATCTTCAAATGCACGA
TCTTCACCCTCAATAACGTTATATCCTGATTCACGTAATCTTTTTGGGGTAAATTTAGTTCCTGTTCCAT
TAACTGCGCTAAAAATAGGGCCCTGCCTCGGACTTCAAGGGGCTAGAATTCGAGCAATTATCTTGTTTAC
TAAAACTGAATACCTTGCTATCTCTTTGATACATTTTTACAAAGCTGAATTAAAATGGTATAAATTAAAT
CACTTTTTTCAATTCTACCGGGTAGGGGAGGCGCTTTTCCCAAGGCAGTCTGGAGCATGCGCTTTAGCAG
CCCCGCTGGGCACTTGGCGCTACACAAGTGGCCTCTGGCCTCGCACACATTCCACATCCACCGGTAGGCG
CCAACCGGCTCCGTTCTTTGGTGGCCCCTTCGCGCCACCTTCTACTCCTCCCCTAGTCAGGAAGTTCCCC
CCCGCCCCGCAGCTCGCGTCGTGCAGGACGTGACAAATGGAAGTAGCACGTCTCACTAGTCTCGTGCAGA
TGGACAGCACCGCTGAGCAATGGAAGCGGGTAGGCCTTTGGGGCAGCGGCCAATAGCAGCTTTGCTCCTT
CGCTTTCTGGGCTCAGAGGCTGGGAAGGGGTGGGTCCGGGGGCGGGCTCAGGGGCGGGCTCAGGGGCGGG
GCGGGGGCCCGGAGGGCCTCCCGGGGCCCGGCATTCTGCACGCCTCAAAAACGCACGTCTGCCGCGCTGT
TTTCCTCTTCCTCATCTCCGGGCCTTTCGACCCTTAATTAACCACCATGGTGAGCAAGGGCGAGGAGCTG
TTCACCGGGGTGGTGCCCATCCTGGTCGAGCTGGACGGCGACGTAAACGGCCACAGGTTCAGCGTGCGCG
GCGAGGGCGAGGGCGATGCCACCAACGGCAAGCTGACCCTGAAGTTCATCTGCACCTCCGGCGAGCTGCC
CGTGCCCTGGCCCACCCTCGTGACCACCCTGTCTTACGGCGTGCAGTGCTTCGCCCGCTACCCCGACCAC
ATGAAGCAGCACGACTTCTTCAAGTCCGCCATGCCCGAAGGCTACGTCCAGGAGCGCACCATCTCCTTCA
AGGACGACGGCAGCTACAGGACCCGCGCCGAGGTGAAGTTCGAGGGCGACACCCTGGTGAACCGCATCGA
GCTGAAGGGCATCGACTTCAAGGAGGACGGCAACATCCTGGGGCACAAGCTGGAGTACAACATGAACGCT
TGGGACGCTTATATCACGGCCGACAAGCAGAAGAACGGCATCAAAGCGAACTTCAAGATCGAGCACAACG
TCAAGGACGGCGGCGTGCAGCTCGCCGACGCTTACCAGCAGAACACCCCCATCGGCGACGGCTCCGTGCT
GCTGCCTGACAACCACTACCTGAGCTTCCAGAGCAAGCTGTTCAAAGACCCCAACGAGCAGCGCGATCAC
ATGGTCCTGCTGGAGTTCGTTACCGCCGCCGGGATAACTCCCGGCATGGACGAGCTGTACAAGTAAGTTT
AAACATCAACCTCTGGATTACAAAATTTGTGAAAGATTGACTGGTATTCTTAACTATGTTGCTCCTTTTA
CGCTATGTGGATACGCTGCTTTAATGCCTTTGTATCATGCTATTGCTTCCCGTATGGCTTTCATTTTCTC
CTCCTTGTATAAATCCTGGTTGCTGTCTCTTTATGAGGAGTTGTGGCCCGTTGTCAGGCAACGTGGCGTG
GTGTGCACTGTGTTTGCTGACGCAACCCCCACTGGTTGGGGCATTGCCACCACCTGTCAGCTCCTTTCCG
GGACTTTCGCTTTCCCCCTCCCTATTGCCACGGCGGAACTCATCGCCGCCTGCCTTGCCCGCTGCTGGAC
AGGGGCTCGGCTGTTGGGCACTGACAATTCCGTGGTGTTGTCGGGGAAGCTGACGTCCTTTCCATGGCTG
CTCGCCTGTGTTGCCACCTGGATTCTGCGCGGGACGTCCTTCTGCTACGTCCCTTCGGCCCTCAATCCAG
CGGACCTTCCTTCCCGCGGCCTGCTGCCGGCTCTGCGGCCTCTTCCGCGTCTTCGCCTTCGCCCTCAGAC
GAGTCGGATCTCCCTTTGGGCCGCCTCCCCGCCTGGCCTGCAGGGGTACCTTTAAGACCAATGACTTACA
AGGCAGCTGTAGATCTTAGCCACTTTTTAAAAGAAAAGAGGGGACTGGAAGGGCTAATTCACTCCCAACG
AAGACAAGATATCCTTGATCTGTGGATCTACCACACACAAGGCTACTTCCCTGATTAGCAGAACTACACA
CCAGGGCCAGGGGTCAGATATCCACTGACCTTTGGATGGTGCTACAAGCTAGTACCAGTTGAGCCAGATA
AGGTAGAAGAGGCCAATAAAGGAGAGAACACCAGCTTGTTACACCCTGTGAGCCTGCATGGGATGGATGA
CCCGGAGAGAGAAGTGTTAGAGTGGAGGTTTGACAGCCGCCTAGCATTTCATCACGTGGCCCGAGAGCTG
CATCCGGAGTACTTCAAGAACTGCTGATATCGAGCTTGCTACAAGGGACTTTCCGCTGGGGACTTTCCAG
GGAGGCGTGGCCTGGGCGGGACTGGGGAGTGGCGAGCCCTCAGATCCTGCATATAAGCAGCTGCTTTTTG
CCTGTACTGGGTCTCTCTGGTTAGACCAGATCTGAGCCTGGGAGCTCTCTGGCTAACTAGGGAACCCACT
GCTTAAGCCTCAATAAAGCTTGCCTTGAGTGCTTCAAGTAGTGTGTGCCCGTCTGTTGTGTGACTCTGGT
AACTAGAGATCCCTCAGACCCTTTTAGTCAGTGTGGAAAATCTCTAGCAGTAGTAGTTCATGTCATCTTA
TTATTCAGTATTTATAACTTGCAAAGAAATGAATATCAGAGAGTGAGAGGCCTTGACATTGCTAGCGTTT
TACCGTCGACCTCTAGCTAGAGCTTGGCGTAATCATGGTCATAGCTGTTTCCTGTGTGAAATTGTTATCC
GCTCACAATTCCACACAACATACGAGCCGGAAGCATAAAGTGTAAAGCCTGGGGTGCCTAATGAGTGAGC
TAACTCACATTAATTGCGTTGCGCTCACTGCCCGCTTTCCAGTCGGGAAACCTGTCGTGCCAGCTGCATT
AATGAATCGGCCAACGCGCGGGGAGAGGCGGTTTGCGTATTGGGCGCTCTTCCGCTTCCTCGCTCACTGA
CTCGCTGCGCTCGGTCGTTCGGCTGCGGCGAGCGGTATCAGCTCACTCAAAGGCGGTAATACGGTTATCC
ACAGAATCAGGGGATAACGCAGGAAAGAACATGTGAGCAAAAGGCCAGCAAAAGGCCAGGAACCGTAAAA
AGGCCGCGTTGCTGGCGTTTTTCCATAGGCTCCGCCCCCCTGACGAGCATCACAAAAATCGACGCTCAAG
TCAGAGGTGGCGAAACCCGACAGGACTATAAAGATACCAGGCGTTTCCCCCTGGAAGCTCCCTCGTGCGC
TCTCCTGTTCCGACCCTGCCGCTTACCGGATACCTGTCCGCCTTTCTCCCTTCGGGAAGCGTGGCGCTTT
CTCATAGCTCACGCTGTAGGTATCTCAGTTCGGTGTAGGTCGTTCGCTCCAAGCTGGGCTGTGTGCACGA
ACCCCCCGTTCAGCCCGACCGCTGCGCCTTATCCGGTAACTATCGTCTTGAGTCCAACCCGGTAAGACAC
GACTTATCGCCACTGGCAGCAGCCACTGGTAACAGGATTAGCAGAGCGAGGTATGTAGGCGGTGCTACAG
AGTTCTTGAAGTGGTGGCCTAACTACGGCTACACTAGAAGAACAGTATTTGGTATCTGCGCTCTGCTGAA
GCCAGTTACCTTCGGAAAAAGAGTTGGTAGCTCTTGATCCGGCAAACAAACCACCGCTGGTAGCGGTGGT
TTTTTTGTTTGCAAGCAGCAGATTACGCGCAGAAAAAAAGGATCTCAAGAAGATCCTTTGATCTTTTCTA
CGGGGTCTGACGCTCAGTGGAACGAAAACTCACGTTAAGGGATTTTGGTCATGAGATTATCAAAAAGGAT
CTTCACCTAGATCCTTTTAAATTAAAAATGAAGTTTTAAATCAATCTAAAGTATATATGAGTAAACTTGG
TCTGACAGTTACCAATGCTTAATCAGTGAGGCACCTATCTCAGCGATCTGTCTATTTCGTTCATCCATAG
TTGCCTGACTCCCCGTCGTGTAGATAACTACGATACGGGAGGGCTTACCATCTGGCCCCAGTGCTGCAAT
GATACCGCGAGACCCACGCTCACCGGCTCCAGATTTATCAGCAATAAACCAGCCAGCCGGAAGGGCCGAG
CGCAGAAGTGGTCCTGCAACTTTATCCGCCTCCATCCAGTCTATTAATTGTTGCCGGGAAGCTAGAGTAA
GTAGTTCGCCAGTTAATAGTTTGCGCAACGTTGTTGCCATTGCTACAGGCATCGTGGTGTCACGCTCGTC
GTTTGGTATGGCTTCATTCAGCTCCGGTTCCCAACGATCAAGGCGAGTTACATGATCCCCCATGTTGTGC
AAAAAAGCGGTTAGCTCCTTCGGTCCTCCGATCGTTGTCAGAAGTAAGTTGGCCGCAGTGTTATCACTCA
TGGTTATGGCAGCACTGCATAATTCTCTTACTGTCATGCCATCCGTAAGATGCTTTTCTGTGACTGGTGA
GTACTCAACCAAGTCATTCTGAGAATAGTGTATGCGGCGACCGAGTTGCTCTTGCCCGGCGTCAATACGG
GATAATACCGCGCCACATAGCAGAACTTTAAAAGTGCTCATCATTGGAAAACGTTCTTCGGGGCGAAAAC
TCTCAAGGATCTTACCGCTGTTGAGATCCAGTTCGATGTAACCCACTCGTGCACCCAACTGATCTTCAGC
ATCTTTTACTTTCACCAGCGTTTCTGGGTGAGCAAAAACAGGAAGGCAAAATGCCGCAAAAAAGGGAATA
AGGGCGACACGGAAATGTTGAATACTCATACTCTTCCTTTTTCAATATTATTGAAGCATTTATCAGGGTT
ATTGTCTCATGAGCGGATACATATTTGAATGTATTTAGAAAAATAAACAAATAGGGGTTCCGCGCACATT
TCCCCGAAAAGTGCCACCTGACGTCGACGGATCGGGAGATCAACTTGTTTATTGCAGCTTATAATGGTTA
CAAATAAAGCAATAGCATCACAAATTTCACAAATAAAGCATTTTTTTCACTGCATTCTAGTTGTGGTTTG
TCCAAACTCATCAATGTATCTTATCATGTCTGGATCAACTGGATAACTCAAGCTAACCAAAATCATCCCA
AACTTCCCACCCCATACCCTATTACCACTGCCAATTACCTGTGGTTTCATTTACTCTAAACCTGTGATTC
CTCTGAATTATTTTCATTTTAAAGAAATTGTATTTGTTAAATATGTACTACAAACTTAGTAGT
Features (pLannotate 1.2.2; 22 found; start..end, strand, type, name):
    377..634     +  LTR            5' LTR (truncated): truncated 5' long terminal repeat (LTR) from HIV-1
    681..806     +  misc_feature   HIV-1 Ψ: packaging signal of human immunodeficiency virus type 1
    790..1128    +  CDS            HIV-1 gag (fragment): gag protein from human immunodeficiency virus 1; gag
   1303..1536    +  misc_feature   RRE: The Rev response element (RRE) of HIV-1 allows for Rev-dependent mRNA export from the nucleus to the cytoplasm.
   1913..2013    +  CDS            Rev (fragment): human immunodeficiency virus 1 (HIV-1) Rev protein; rev; enhances nuclear export of unspliced and incompletely spliced viral mRNAs
   2028..2143    +  misc_feature   cPPT/CTS: central polypurine tract and central termination sequence of HIV-1 (lacking the first T)
   2184..3348    +  promoter       EF-1α promoter: strong constitutive promoter for human elongation factor EF-1α
   4293..4416    +  ncRNA          3' miR-30a: sequence downstream of the 71-nt precursor of the human miR-30a microRNA (Zeng et al., 2002) miRNA
   4430..4929    +  promoter       PGK promoter: mouse phosphoglycerate kinase 1 promoter
   4947..5666    +  CDS            mAmetrine1.1: photostable yellow fluorescent protein with a large Stokes shift, excitable with violet light (Ai et al., 2008)
   5675..6262    +  misc_feature   WPRE: woodchuck hepatitis virus posttranscriptional regulatory element
   6276..6674    +  CDS            nef (fragment): NEF_HV1BR - Experimental evidence at protein level: Swiss-Prot protein existence level 1. Extracellular Nef protein targets CD4(+) T-lymphocytes for apoptosis by interacting with CXCR4 surface receptors (PubMed:14990729). From Human immunodeficiency virus type 1 group M subtype B (isolate BRU/LAI) (HIV-1).
   6722..6979    +  LTR            5' LTR (truncated): truncated 5' long terminal repeat (LTR) from HIV-1
   7132..7148    -  protein_bind   lac operator: The lac repressor binds to the lac operator to inhibit transcription in E. coli. This inhibition can be relieved by adding lactose or isopropyl-β-D-thiogalactopyranoside (IPTG). lac repressor encoded by lacI
   7156..7186    -  promoter       lac promoter: promoter for the E. coli lac operon
   7201..7222    -  protein_bind   CAP binding site: CAP binding activates transcription in the presence of cAMP. E. coli catabolite activator protein
   7235..7327    -  CDS            lacI (fragment): lac repressor; lacI; The lac repressor binds to the lac operator to inhibit transcription in E. coli. This inhibition can be relieved by adding lactose or isopropyl-β-D-thiogalactopyranoside (IPTG).
   7510..8098    -  rep_origin     ori: high-copy-number ColE1/pMB1/pBR322/pUC origin of replication
   8269..9129    -  CDS            AmpR: β-lactamase; bla; confers resistance to ampicillin, carbenicillin, and related antibiotics
   9130..9234    -  promoter       AmpR promoter: bla
   9282..9416    +  polyA_signal   SV40 poly(A) signal: SV40 polyadenylation signal
   9583..329     +  CDS            nef (fragment) (across the origin): NEF_HV1BR - Experimental evidence at protein level: Swiss-Prot protein existence level 1. Extracellular Nef protein targets CD4(+) T-lymphocytes for apoptosis by interacting with CXCR4 surface receptors (PubMed:14990729). From Human immunodeficiency virus type 1 group M subtype B (isolate BRU/LAI) (HIV-1).
