[The description below was written by a language model from this plasmid's Addgene catalogue record and pLannotate feature annotations shown in this document.]
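Description:
LEAPAW is an HIV-1-based lentiviral shRNAmir backbone built on pLVX-Puro, intended for RNA interference with a fluorescent readout of transduction. In bacteria it is maintained through a high-copy ColE1/pUC-type origin and selected with ampicillin via the β-lactamase gene. Remnants of the lac promoter/operator region from the parental cloning backbone are also annotated. The viral portion carries LTR sequences at both ends, each annotated as a truncated 5' LTR with an adjacent nef-derived fragment. It also has the Ψ packaging signal running into a gag fragment, the Rev response element for Rev-dependent nuclear export of the genomic RNA, and the cPPT/CTS, which aids nuclear import of the reverse-transcribed genome. A WPRE sits upstream of the 3' LTR to enhance transcript stability and expression.

The payload consists of two tandem expression units. The human EF-1α promoter drives the synthetic miR-AB insert, a microRNA-based shRNA scaffold. Only the 3' miR-30a flanking sequence is recognised by the annotation, and roughly 900 nt between the promoter and that flank are unannotated, so the record does not specify what else lies there. As a backbone, the construct is meant to receive a target-specific hairpin in this miRNA context, so that a Pol II transcript is processed by the endogenous microRNA machinery into a silencing RNA. Downstream, a mouse PGK promoter independently expresses mAmetrine1.1, a violet-excitable yellow fluorescent protein with a large Stokes shift, which marks transduced cells. No puromycin resistance gene is annotated despite the parental backbone's name. The associated publication describes a multicolour-barcoded toolkit for multiplex RNAi at the single-cell level, in which this vector supplies the Ametrine colour.
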