Addgene plasmid #205670: LEAPAW
Purpose: shRNAmir backbone for RNA interference, with Ametrine reporter
Depositing lab: Dapeng Wang. Depositing organization: Shandong Medical and Pharmaceutical University. Publication: miR-AB, a miRNA-based shRNA viral toolkit for multicolor-barcoded multiplex RNAi at a single-cell level. Wang D, Xiu J, Zhao J, Luo J. EMBO Rep. 2022 Apr 5;23(4):e53691. doi: 10.15252/embr.202153691. Epub 2022 Feb 24. PubMed 35201651.
Backbone
  Vector backbone: pLVX-Puro
  Backbone manufacturer: Clontech
  Vector type: Lentiviral
Growth in bacteria
  Bacterial resistance: Ampicillin, 100 μg/mL
  Growth temperature: 37°C
  Growth strain: NEB Stable
  Copy number: High Copy
Gene/Insert
  Gene/Insert name: miR-AB
  Species: Synthetic
  Promoter: EF1a
  Cloning method: Restriction Enzyme; 5′ cloning site BamHI (unknown if destroyed); 3′ cloning site ApaI (unknown if destroyed)
  Sequencing primers: 3′ PGK Reverse: GCCAGAGGCCACTTGTGTAG
Terms and licenses: Academic/Nonprofit Terms; Industry Terms: Not Available to Industry
How to cite: LEAPAW was a gift from Dapeng Wang (Addgene plasmid # 205670 ; http://n2t.net/addgene:205670 ; RRID:Addgene_205670)
